>Addgene plasmid #167403 | pMSR:MSMEG_5240:Dendra | depositor partial sequence | sequence record 325231 | partial
ATGGCCGACACCGACGTCGAATACCGCATCGAACACGACACCATGGGTGAAGTCCGGGTACCCAAGGACG
CCCTGTGGCGCGCGCAGACCCAGCGCGCGGTCGAGAACTTCCCCATCTCGTTCCGCGGCCTCGAGCGCAC
GCAGATCCGCGCGCTCGGTCTCCTGAAGGCCGCGTGCGCGCAGGTCAACAAGGACCTGGGCCTGCTGGAC
CCCGAGAAGGCCGACGCGATCATCGCCGCCGCGGGTGAGATCGCCGAGGGCAAGCACGACGACCAGTTCC
CCATCGACGTGTTCCAGACCGGCTCGGGCACGAGCTCGAACATGAACACCAACGAGGTGATCGCGTCGAT
CGCGGCAGCCAACGGTGTGACGGTGCACCCGAACGACCACGTGAACATGTCGCAGAGCTCCAACGACACC
TTCCCCACCGCGACCCACATCGCGGCCACGGAAGCCGCTGTGCGCCATCTGATCCCGGCGCTGGAGGTCC
TGCACGCATCGCTGGCCGCCAAGGCCAAGCAGTGGCGCACCGTCGTCAAGTCCGGCCGCACGCACCTCAT
GGACGCCGTGCCCGTCACGCTCGGGCAGGAGTTCGGCGGCTATGCGCGCCAGATCGAGGCAGGCATCGAA
CGCGTCAAGGCCACGCTGCCACGTCTCGGTGAACTCGCGATCGGCGGCACCGCCGTCGGCACCGGCCTCA
ACGCGCCGGAAGGCTTCGGCGCCAAGGTCGTCGAGGTGCTCGTCAACGAGACCGGCCTGGCCGAGTTGCG
CACCGCCGTCGACTCGTTCGAGGCGCAGGCCGCGCGCGACGGGCTGGTCGAGGCCTCCGGTGCGCTGCGC
ACCATCGCGGTGTCGCTCACCAAGATCGCCAACGACATCCGCTGGATGGGCTCGGGCCCGCTGACCGGCC
TGGCCGAGATCCAGCTGCCGGACCTGCAGCCGGGCAGCTCGATCATGCCGGGCAAGGTCAACCCCGTCCT
GCCCGAGGCCGTCACGCAGGTGGCCTGCCAGGTGGTCGGCAACGACGCGGCGATCGCGTTCGGCGGTGCG
TCGGGTGCCTTCGAGCTCAACGTGTACATCCCGATGATGGCGCGCAACCTGCTCGAGTCGTTCACGTTGC
TGTCCAACGTGTCCCGGCTGTTCGCCGAGCGCTGCATCGACGGCCTGGTGGCCAACGAGGAGCGCCTGCG
GGAGCTCGCCGAGTCCTCGCCGTCGATCGTGACGCCGCTGAACTCGGCGATCGGTTACGAAGAGGCCGCC
AAGGTCGCCAAGCAGGCTCTCGCGGAGAAGAAGACCATCCGCCAGACCGTGATCGACCGTGGCCTCATCG
GCGACAAGCTGAGCCTCGAGGAACTCGACCGTCGTCTCGACGTGCTCGCCATGGCGCGGGTCAAGGACGG
CGAG
