[The description below was written by a language model from this plasmid's Addgene catalogue record.]
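Description:
pMSR:MSMEG_5240:Dendra is a bacterial expression plasmid built on the pMSR:Dendra backbone, an integrating mycobacterial expression vector that inserts into the host chromosome through the mycobacteriophage L5 attachment system rather than replicating episomally in mycobacteria. It is propagated as a high-copy plasmid in standard E. coli cloning strains and selected with apramycin. The record also notes that the vector supports T7-driven expression in E. coli, so the same construct can be used to produce the fusion protein in a T7 polymerase-expressing E. coli host. No feature table is supplied, so details such as the E. coli origin of replication and the integrase cassette are not stated.

The insert is the Mycobacterium smegmatis open reading frame MSMEG_5240, derived from the M. smegmatis reference genome and introduced by ligation-independent cloning; the record does not say what this gene encodes. It is placed under the pmycTetO promoter, a mycobacterial promoter carrying tet operator sites, which typically allows tetracycline-responsive control in strains that supply the Tet repressor. The gene is fused at its C terminus, through a glycine-alanine linker, to Dendra2, a green-to-red photoconvertible fluorescent protein, followed by a single FLAG epitope.

The stated purpose is a C-terminal fluorescent fusion. As part of a systematic mycobacterial resource collection, the construct suits single-copy expression of the tagged protein in mycobacteria for localisation by fluorescence microscopy, with photoconversion allowing tracking of protein pools, while the FLAG tag enables immunodetection or affinity purification.
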