Addgene plasmid #167403: pMSR:MSMEG_5240:Dendra
Purpose: C-term fluorescent fusion
Depositing lab: Keith Derbyshire & Joseph Wade. Depositing organization: Wadsworth Center, New York State Department of Health. Publication: A Mycobacterial Systems Resource for the Research Community. Judd JA, Canestrari J, Clark R, Joseph A, Lapierre P, Lasek-Nesselquist E, Mir M, Palumbo M, Smith C, Stone M, Upadhyay A, Wirth SE, Dedrick RM, Meier CG, Russell DA, Dills A, Dove E, Kester J, Wolf ID, Zhu J, Rubin ER, Fortune S, Hatfull GF, Gray TA, Wade JT, Derbyshire KM. mBio. 2021 Mar 2;12(2). pii: mBio.02401-20. doi: 10.1128/mBio.02401-20. PubMed 33653882.
Backbone
  Vector backbone: pMSR:Dendra
  Vector type: Bacterial Expression ; Integrating Mycobacterial Expression Vector attL5. T7 expression in E. coli
Growth in bacteria
  Bacterial resistance: Apramycin, 25 μg/mL
  Growth temperature: 37°C
  Growth strain: DH5alpha
  Copy number: High Copy
Gene/Insert
  Gene/Insert name: MSMEG_5240
  Species: M. smegmatis
  Promoter: pmycTetO
  Tag / fusion protein: Gly-Ala Linker/Dendra2/1x Flag Tag (C terminal on insert)
  Cloning method: Ligation Independent Cloning
  Sequencing primers: 5′ TGATAGAGTTTGTCCTCCCTATCAG; 3′ TCCATATGCACCTTGACACG
Resource information
  A portion of this plasmid was derived from a plasmid made by: CP000480.1
Terms and licenses: Academic/Nonprofit Terms; Industry Terms: Not Available to Industry
Depositor comments: 5' cloning site: AseI (destroyed), 3' cloning site: HindIII (not destroyed)
How to cite: pMSR:MSMEG_5240:Dendra was a gift from Keith Derbyshire & Joseph Wade (Addgene plasmid # 167403 ; http://n2t.net/addgene:167403 ; RRID:Addgene_167403)
